>Addgene plasmid #52171 | pChlr-8CQ | depositor partial sequence | sequence record 80779 | M13F(-40)
GGTCTCAGCCTTATACACCATGATGAAGGACCAGTATGCCTGCTACGTGGTCCAGAAGATGATTGACGTG
GCGGAGCCAGGCCAGCGGAAGATCGTCATGCATAAGATCCGACCCAGAGACCAAGCTTGGCGTAATCATG
GTCATAGCTGTTTCCTGTGTGAAATTGTTATCCGCTCACAATTCCACACAACATACGAGCCGGAAGCATA
AAGTGTAAAGCCTGGGGTGCCTAATGAGTGAGCTAACTCACATTAATTGCGTTGCGCTCACTGCCCGCTT
TCCAGTCGGGAAACCTGTCGTGCCAGCTGCATTAATGAATCGGCCAACGCGCGGGGAGAGGCGGTTTGCG
TATTGGG
