>Addgene plasmid #52171 | pChlr-8CQ | addgene partial sequence | sequence record 83185 | M13pUC-Fwd 5'-CCCAGTCACGACGTTGTAAAACG-3'
GAGCTCGGTCTCAGCCTTATACACCATGATGAAGGACCAGTATGCCTGCTACGTGGTCCAGAAGATGATT
GACGTGGCGGAGCCAGGCCAGCGGAAGATCGTCATGCATAAGATCCGACCCAGAGACCAAGCTTGGCGTA
ATCATGGTCATAGCTGTTTCCTGTGTGAAATTGTTATCCGCTCACAATTCCACACAACATACGAGCCGGA
AGCATAAAGTGTAAAGCCTGGGGTGCCTAATGAGTGAGCTAACTCACATTAATTGCGTTGCGCTCACTGC
CCGCTTTCCAGTCGGGAAACCTGTCGTGCCAGCTGCATTAATGAATCGGCCAACGCGCGGGGAGAGGCGG
TTTGCGTATTGGGCGCTCTTCCGCTTCCTCGCTCACTGACTCGCTGCGCTCGGTCGTTCGGCTGCGGCGA
GCGGTATCAGCTCACTCAAAGGCGGTAATACGGTTATCCACAGAATCAGGGGATAACGCAGGAAAGAACA
TGTGAGCAAAAGGCCAGCAAAAGGCCAGGAACCGTAAAAAGGCCGCGTTGCTGGCGTTTTTCCATAGGCT
CCGCCCCCCTGACGAGCATCACAAAAATCGACGCTCAAGTCAGAGGTGGTGAAACCCGACAGGACTATAA
AGATACCAGGCGTTTCCCCCTGGAAGCTCCCTCGTGCGCTCTCCTGTTCCGACCCTGCCGCTTACCGGAT
ACCTGTCCGCCTTTCTCCCTTCGGGAAGCGTGGCGCTTTCTCATAGCTCACGCTGTAGGTATCTCAGTTC
GGTGTAGGTCGTTCGCTCCAAGCTGGGCTGTGTGCACGAACCCCCCGTTCAGCCCGACCGCTGCGCCTTA
TCCGGTAACTATCGTCTTGAGTCCAACCCGGTAAGACACGACTTATCGCCACTGGCAGCAGCCACTGGTA
ACAGGATTAGCAGAGCGAGGTATGTAGGCGGTGCTACAGAGTTCTTGAAGTGGTGGCCTAACTAC
