>Addgene plasmid #52171 | pChlr-8CQ | addgene partial sequence | sequence record 89962 | M13pUC-Fwd 5'-CCCAGTCACGACGTTGTAAAACG-3'
GAGCTCGGTCTCAGCCTTATACACCATGATGAAGGACCAGTATGCCTGCTACGTGGTCCAGAAGATGATT
GACGTGGCGGAGCCAGGCCAGCGGAAGATCGTCATGCATAAGATCCGACCCAGAGACCAAGCTTGGCGTA
ATCATGGTCATAGCTGTTTCCTGTGTGAAATTGTTATCCGCTCACAATTCCACACAACATACGAGCCGGA
AGCATAAAGTGTAAAGCCTGGGGTGCCTAATGAGTGAGCTAACTCACATTAATTGCGTTGCGCTCACTGC
CCGCTTTCCAGTCGGGAAACCTGTCGTGCCAGCTGCATTAATGAATCGGCCAACGCGCGGGGAGAGGCGG
TTTGCGTATTGGGCGCTCTTCCGCTTCCTCGCTCACTGACTCGCTGCGCTCGGTCGTTCGGCTGCGGCGA
GCGGTATCAGCTCACTCAAAGGCGGTAATACGGTTATCCACAGAATCAGGGGATAACGCAGGAAAGAACA
TGTGAGCAAAAGGCCAGCAAAAGGCCAGGAACCGTAAAAAGGCCGCGTTGCTGGCGTTTTTCCATAGGCT
CCGCCCCCCTGACGAGCATCACAAAAATCGACGCTCAAGTCAGAGGTGGTGAAACCCGACAGGACTATAA
AGATACCAGGCGTTTCCCCCTGGAAGCTCCCTCGTGCGCTCTCCTGTTCCGACCCTGCCGCTTACCGGAT
ACCTGTCCGCCTTTCTCCCTTCGGGAAGCGTGGCGCTTTCTCATAGCTCACGCTGTA
