[The description below was written by a language model from this plasmid's Addgene catalogue record.]
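Description:
pChlr-8CQ is a small, high-copy bacterial plasmid (about 2.3 kb in total) that serves as a module donor in a library for building designer PUF (Pumilio/FBF) RNA-binding proteins. Its backbone, pChlr-pNEB193, is a derivative of the pUC-type cloning vector pNEB193 in which the original ampicillin resistance gene (bla) was replaced by the chloramphenicol resistance gene from pACYC using Gibson assembly. The plasmid is therefore propagated in E. coli under chloramphenicol selection. Although it is catalogued as a bacterial expression vector, the record names no promoter driving the insert, and the plasmid appears to function mainly as a storage and source vector for a single repeat module. M13 forward and reverse primer sites flank the insert for sequence verification.

The insert encodes module 8 of the human PUM1 Pumilio homology domain (PUM-HD), covering amino acids 284–319 of that domain. The record lists the insert size as 36, which matches the residue count rather than a plausible nucleotide length for this segment, and the difference between the stated backbone and total sizes does not settle the question. Each PUM-HD repeat contacts one RNA base, with specificity set largely by residues at positions 12 and 16 of the repeat. Here position 12 has been changed from asparagine to cysteine, giving a 12C-16Q combination intended to recognise adenine at nucleotide 1 of the target RNA. Combined with the corresponding plasmids for the other repeats, this module can be assembled into a full custom PUM-HD with a chosen eight-nucleotide specificity, for applications such as post-transcriptional regulation of endogenous transcripts. The cloning method for the insert is not recorded.
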