Addgene plasmid #52171: pChlr-8CQ
Purpose: Encodes module 8 with amino acids 12C-16Q for recognition of nt 1A
Depositing lab: Huimin Zhao. Depositing organization: University of Illinois at Urbana-Champaign. Publication: Modular assembly of designer PUF proteins for specific post-transcriptional regulation of endogenous RNA. Abil Z, Denard CA, Zhao H. J Biol Eng. 2014 Mar 1;8(1):7. 10.1186/1754-1611-8-7 PubMed 24581042.
Backbone
  Vector backbone: pChlr-pNEB193
  Backbone manufacturer: New England Biolabs
  Backbone size w/o insert (bp): 2280
  Total vector size (bp): 2336
  Modifications to backbone: Replaced the original ampicillin resistance gene Bla with the chloramphenicol resistance gene Cam from pACYC (New England Biolabs) using the Gibson Assembly method.
  Vector type: Bacterial Expression
Growth in bacteria
  Bacterial resistance: Chloramphenicol, 25 μg/mL
  Growth temperature: 37°C
  Growth strain: Top10
  Copy number: High Copy
Gene/Insert
  Gene/Insert name: Pumilio homology domain amino acids 284-319 (alt name: PUM-HD module 8)
  Species: H. sapiens (human)
  Insert size (bp): 36
  Mutation: Changed 12N to 12C in module 8
  GenBank ID: D43951
  Entrez Gene: PUM1 (a.k.a. HSPUM, NEDMSF, PUMH, PUMH1, PUML1, SCA47)
  Cloning method: Unknown
  Sequencing primers: 5′ M13 For; 3′ M13 Rev
Terms and licenses: Academic/Nonprofit Terms; Industry Terms: Not Available to Industry
How to cite: pChlr-8CQ was a gift from Huimin Zhao (Addgene plasmid # 52171 ; http://n2t.net/addgene:52171 ; RRID:Addgene_52171)
